>Addgene plasmid #24607 | pCMV5 MYC-Smurf2 (FF29/30A, Y459A) C716A | addgene partial sequence | sequence record 30610 | 24607 with hGHpA-rev
CTGCCCTGCTCCATACCACCCCCCTCCACCCCATAATATTATAGAAGGACACCTAGTCAGACAAAATGAT
GCAACTTAATTTTATTAGGACAAGGCTGGTGGGCACTGGAGTGGCAACTTCCAGGGCCAGGAGAGGCACT
GGGGAGGGGTCACAGGGATGCCACCCGGGTCTAGATTGTCATTCCACAGCAAATCCACATGTTTCTTCAA
TGGCTGTTAGCAGCTTTTCATATAGCTTTTCATAGCTTTCATAGGGTGGAATGTCTATTCGATTGAAGGC
AGTGTGGGCTTTCGGTAGGTTGTTAGTGCAGGCATCAATCTGGTGTATGGTAAAGAGTCTCGGGCCTGCA
GCACCTTGCAATGCTTTGAAGCCCTGCAGAGGCACTCGAGAGGATCCTGTCACAAACTGAAGCAATCTTG
CTCGTCGCTCTTCATCAAAAAACTCCACAGCTTTCCAGAACCATTTGACAATGTTGCTGTCTGGTGTACA
GTGTTTTAACCGGGTGTTTACCTTCCAGTCATTAACATCTATCTTTCCAAGTCCACAAATAATGAGCTCT
AACTCCTTCTCATCAAATGTCTTCAGCAGATGTTGTGGAATTACTTCATTAAATCCTTTCTGCAGAGCCA
AGAATTGAGCCTCAATGCCTCGTAAAAATCTCCAGTTCACATAGAGCCTGACATATTCTTTTTTATTTTC
TTCATTAACAGGGATACTTTTGCCATTTGGTTTAAGTTCATGCTGAATAATTTCACCATATGCATTATGT
TCAACACAGAAGGTATGGTCCAAAACACCTGTAATATCATTCTCAAGTATCCACACTAAACTGTTGTGAA
GATCCGGATCTACTAACTCCATGTCATCCAAGGTAATTGACTTCCCAAGCAATTGCTTATAAAAAGGCAA
TGTGAAAACCACCATCAATATAATGTCCATGAAACACAGC
