>Addgene plasmid #24607 | pCMV5 MYC-Smurf2 (FF29/30A, Y459A) C716A | addgene partial sequence | sequence record 30611 | 24607 with hSmurf2-F 5'-CAACAGCAACAGCAAGTGGT
GCCTGACAGTCCCAAGGTACAAGCGAGACCTGGTTCAGAAACTAAAAATTTTGCGGCAAGAACTTTCCCA
ACAACAGCCTCAGGCAGGTCATTGCCGCATTGAGGTTTCCAGGGAAGAGATTTTTGAGGAATCATATCGA
CAGGTCATGAAAATGAGACCAAAAGATCTCTGGAAGCGATTAATGATAAAATTTCGTGGAGAAGAAGGCC
TTGACTATGGAGGCGTTGCCAGGGAATGGTTGTATCTCTTGTCACATGAAATGTTGAATCCATACTATGG
CCTCTTCCAGGCTTCAAGAGATGATATTTATACATTGCAGATCAATCCTGATTCTGCAGTTAATCCGGAA
CATTTATCCTATTTCCACTTTGTTGGACGAATAATGGGAATGGCTGTGTTTCATGGACATTATATTGATG
GTGGTTTCACATTGCCTTTTTATAAGCAATTGCTTGGGAAGTCAATTACCTTGGATGACATGGAGTTAGT
AGATCCGGATCTTCACAACAGTTTAGTGTGGATACTTGAGAATGATATTACAGGTGTTTTGGACCATACC
TTCTGTGTTGAACATAATGCATATGGTGAAATTATTCAGCATGAACTTAAACCAAATGGCAAAAGTATCC
CTGTTAATGAAGAAAATAAAAAAGAATATGTCAGGCTCTATGTGAACTGGAGATTTTTACGAGGCATTGA
GGCTCAATTCTTGGCTCTGCAGAAAGGATTTAATGAAGTAATTCCACAACATCTGCTGAAGACATTTGAT
GAGAAGGAGTTAGAGCTCATTATTTGTGGACTTGGAAAGATAGATGTTAATGACTGGAAGGTAAACACCC
GGTTAAAACACTGTACACCAGACAGCAACATTGTCAAATGGTTCTGGAAAGCTGTGGAGTTTTTTGATGA
