>Addgene plasmid #24607 | pCMV5 MYC-Smurf2 (FF29/30A, Y459A) C716A | addgene partial sequence | sequence record 30612 | 24607 with CMV-F
CGTCAGAATTGATCTGGTACCACGCGTATCGATACCATGGAGCAGAAGCTGATATCCGAGGAGGACCTAG
GTCGACAATCTAACCCCGGACGCCGGAGGAACGGGCCCGTCAAGCTGCGCCTGACAGTACTCTGTGCAAA
AAACCTGGTGAAAAAGGATGCTGCCCGACTTCCTGATCCATTTGCTAAGGTGGTGGTTGATGGATCTGGG
CAATGCCATTCTACAGATACTGTGAAGAATACGCTTGATCCAAAGTGGAATCAGCATTATGACCTGTATA
TTGGAAAGTCTGATTCAGTTACGATCAGTGTATGGAATCACAAGAAGATCCATAAGAAACAAGGTGCTGG
ATTTCTCGGTTGTGTTCGTCTTCTTTCCAATGCCATCAACCGCCTCAAAGACACTGGTTATCAGAGGTTG
GATTTATGCAAACTCGGGCCAAATGACAATGATACAGTTAGAGGACAGATAGTAGTAAGTCTTCAGTCCA
GAGACCGAATAGGCACAGGAGGACAAGTTGTGGACTGCAGTCGTTTATTTGATAACGATTTACCAGACGG
CTGGGAAGAAAGGAGAACCGCCTCTGGAAGAATCCAGTATCTAAACCATATAACAAGAACTACGCAATGG
GAGCGCCCC
