[The description below was written by a language model from this plasmid's Addgene catalogue record.]
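Description:
pCMV5 MYC-Smurf2 (FF29/30A, Y459A) C716A is a mammalian expression plasmid built on the pCMV5b backbone (about 4.7 kb without insert). It is maintained as a high-copy plasmid in E. coli under ampicillin selection. The record does not list a mammalian selection marker, and no feature table is provided, so the origin of replication and polyadenylation elements are not documented here. The backbone name and the use of a CMV forward sequencing primer indicate that the insert sits downstream of a cytomegalovirus promoter, which gives strong constitutive expression in transfected mammalian cells.

The insert is human SMURF2, a HECT-domain E3 ubiquitin ligase, cloned between SalI and XbaI sites that both remain intact, with a MYC epitope tag at the N terminus for detection or immunoprecipitation. The coding sequence carries four substitutions: F29A, F30A, Y459A and C716A. From general knowledge of Smurf2, C716 is the catalytic cysteine of the HECT domain, so C716A is the usual ligase-dead change. F29 and F30 lie in the N-terminal C2 domain, where alanine substitution is generally understood to relieve autoinhibitory contact with the HECT domain. The record itself does not state the functional effect of any of these mutations. The associated publication concerns the ubiquitin-binding region of the Smurf HECT domain and its role in polyubiquitylation and in binding ubiquitylated substrates, which suggests Y459A targets that surface. The construct is therefore likely used in transfection studies as a catalytically inactive combination mutant, compared against other Smurf2 variants in ubiquitylation and substrate-binding assays.
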