Addgene plasmid #24607: pCMV5 MYC-Smurf2 (FF29/30A, Y459A) C716A
Depositing lab: Jeff Wrana. Depositing organization: Sinai Health System. Publication: The ubiquitin binding region of the Smurf HECT domain facilitates polyubiquitylation and binding of ubiquitylated substrates. Ogunjimi AA, Wiesner S, Briant DJ, Varelas X, Sicheri F, Forman-Kay J, Wrana JL. J Biol Chem. 2010 Feb 26. 285(9):6308-15. 10.1074/jbc.M109.044537 PubMed 20026602.
Backbone
  Vector backbone: pCMV5b
  Backbone size w/o insert (bp): 4700
  Vector type: Mammalian Expression
Growth in bacteria
  Bacterial resistance: Ampicillin, 100 μg/mL
  Growth temperature: 37°C
  Growth strain: DH5alpha
  Copy number: High Copy
Gene/Insert
  Gene/Insert name: Smurf2
  Species: H. sapiens (human)
  Mutation: F29A, F30A, Y459A, C716A
  Entrez Gene: SMURF2
  Tag / fusion protein: MYC (N terminal on insert)
  Cloning method: Restriction Enzyme; 5′ cloning site SalI (not destroyed); 3′ cloning site XbaI (not destroyed)
  Sequencing primers: 5′ CMV-F
Terms and licenses: Academic/Nonprofit Terms; Industry Terms
How to cite: pCMV5 MYC-Smurf2 (FF29/30A, Y459A) C716A was a gift from Jeff Wrana (Addgene plasmid # 24607 ; http://n2t.net/addgene:24607 ; RRID:Addgene_24607)
